Addgene plasmid #112809: pTGC-U6.2
Purpose: PCR template vector for amplifying gRNAcore-pU6.3 promoter fragment
Depositing lab: Chun Han. Depositing organization: Cornell University. Publication: Robust CRISPR/Cas9-Mediated Tissue Specific Mutagenesis Reveals Gene Redundancy and Perdurance in Drosophila. Poe AR, Wang B, Sapar ML, Ji H, Li K, Onabajo T, Fazliyeva R, Gibbs M, Qiu Y, Hu Y, Han C. Genetics. 2018 Nov 30. pii: genetics.118.301736. doi: 10.1534/genetics.118.301736. PubMed 30504366.
Backbone
  Vector backbone: pDONR221
  Vector type: Bacterial Expression
Growth in bacteria
  Bacterial resistance: Kanamycin, 50 μg/mL
  Growth temperature: 37°C
  Growth strain: DH5alpha
  Copy number: High Copy
Gene/Insert
  Gene/Insert name: U6:2-gRNAcore
  Species: D. melanogaster (fly)
  Insert size (bp): 520
  Cloning method: Gibson Cloning
Terms and licenses: Academic/Nonprofit Terms; Industry Terms: Not Available to Industry
Depositor comments: For more information about the Han Lab Drosophila Transgenic Vectors, please visit: https://han.wicmb.cornell.edu/han-lab-drosophila-transgenic-vectors/
How to cite: pTGC-U6.2 was a gift from Chun Han (Addgene plasmid # 112809 ; http://n2t.net/addgene:112809 ; RRID:Addgene_112809)
