[The description below was written by a language model from this plasmid's Addgene catalogue record and pLannotate feature annotations shown in this document.]
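Description:
pTGC-U6.2 is a small (about 2.9 kb) bacterial plasmid built on the pDONR221 backbone that serves as a PCR template rather than as an expression vector in its own right. It is propagated in E. coli at high copy from a ColE1/pUC-type origin and selected with kanamycin through an aph(3')-Ia resistance gene. Remnants of the donor backbone are annotated around the insert, including the rrnB T1 and T2 transcription terminators, a T7 promoter, and short lacI and lacZα fragments that have no evident functional role here.

The payload is a roughly 520 bp Drosophila melanogaster cassette, assembled by Gibson cloning, in which the Streptococcus pyogenes Cas9 guide RNA scaffold (the "gRNA core") sits immediately upstream of the Drosophila U6-2 snRNA promoter, an RNA polymerase III promoter. This order, scaffold followed by promoter, is the reverse of a complete gRNA expression unit and fits the template role. Amplifying the fragment with primers that carry spacer sequences would give a piece that finishes one gRNA with its scaffold and supplies the promoter for the next, allowing multi-gRNA arrays to be built in a recipient vector. The record does not spell out this workflow or name the recipient vector.

The stated purpose refers to a gRNAcore-pU6.3 promoter fragment, whereas the plasmid name, the insert name and the sequence annotation all indicate the U6:2 promoter, so the purpose field may contain a typographical error. The plasmid belongs to a set of Drosophila transgenic vectors developed for tissue-specific CRISPR/Cas9 mutagenesis in flies.
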