Features (pLannotate 1.2.2; 9 found; start..end, strand, type, name):
    112..511     +  promoter       dU6-2 promoter: RNA polymerase III promoter for Drosophila U6-2 snRNA (Das et al., 1987)
    530..548     -  promoter       T7 promoter: promoter for bacteriophage T7 RNA polymerase
    682..1491    +  CDS            KanR: aminoglycoside phosphotransferase; aph(3')-Ia; confers resistance to kanamycin in bacteria or G418 (Geneticin®) in eukaryotes
   1638..2226    +  rep_origin     ori: high-copy-number ColE1/pMB1/pBR322/pUC origin of replication
   2409..2501    +  CDS            lacI (fragment): lac repressor; lacI; The lac repressor binds to the lac operator to inhibit transcription in E. coli. This inhibition can be relieved by adding lactose or isopropyl-β-D-thiogalactopyranoside (IPTG).
   2556..2583    -  terminator     rrnB T2 terminator: transcription terminator T2 from the E. coli rrnB gene
   2715..2758    +  terminator     rrnB T1 terminator: Escherichia coli rrnB; transcription terminator T1 from the E. coli rrnB gene
   2805..2841    -  CDS            lacZα (fragment): LacZα fragment of β-galactosidase; lacZ fragment
   2864..67      +  misc_RNA       gRNA scaffold (across the origin): guide RNA scaffold for the Streptococcus pyogenes CRISPR/Cas9 system
>Addgene plasmid #112809 | pTGC-U6.2 | addgene full sequence | sequence record 215033 | Addgene NGS Result
CTAGAAATAGCAAGTTAAAATAAGGCTAGTCCGTTATCAACTTGAAAAAGTGGCACCGAGTCGGTGCTTT
TTTTGTCACATCTACAATCGTTTTATATGTTCTCTTCTTTCGTTCGACTTGCAGCCTGAAATACGGCACG
AGTAGGAAAAGCCGAGTCAAATGCCGAATGCAGAGTCTCATTACAGCACAATCAACTCAAGAAAAACTCG
ACACTTTTTTACCATTTGCACTTAAATCCTTTTTTATTCGTTATGTATACTTTTTTTGGTCCCTAACCAA
AACAAAACCAAACTCTCTTAGTCGTGCCTCTATATTTAAAACTATCAATTTATTATAGTCAATAAATCGA
ACTGTGTTTTCAACAAACGAACAATAGGACACTTTGATTCTAAAGGAAATTTTGAAAATCTTAAGCAGAG
GGTTCTTAAGACCATTTGCCAATTCTTATAATTCTCAACTGCTCTTTCCTGATGTTGATCATTTATATAG
GTATGTTTTCCTCAATACTTCGGGAAGAGCCTGATATCCCCTATAGTGAGTCGTATTACATGGTCATAGC
TGTTTCCTGGCAGCTCTGGCCCGTGTCTCAAAATCTCTGATGTTACATTGCACAAGATAAAAATATATCA
TCATGAACAATAAAACTGTCTGCTTACATAAACAGTAATACAAGGGGTGTTATGAGCCATATTCAACGGG
AAACGTCGAGGCCGCGATTAAATTCCAACATGGATGCTGATTTATATGGGTATAAATGGGCTCGCGATAA
TGTCGGGCAATCAGGTGCGACAATCTATCGCTTGTATGGGAAGCCCGATGCGCCAGAGTTGTTTCTGAAA
CATGGCAAAGGTAGCGTTGCCAATGATGTTACAGATGAGATGGTCAGACTAAACTGGCTGACGGAATTTA
TGCCTCTTCCGACCATCAAGCATTTTATCCGTACTCCTGATGATGCATGGTTACTCACCACTGCGATCCC
CGGAAAAACAGCATTCCAGGTATTAGAAGAATATCCTGATTCAGGTGAAAATATTGTTGATGCGCTGGCA
GTGTTCCTGCGCCGGTTGCATTCGATTCCTGTTTGTAATTGTCCTTTTAACAGCGATCGCGTATTTCGTC
TCGCTCAGGCGCAATCACGAATGAATAACGGTTTGGTTGATGCGAGTGATTTTGATGACGAGCGTAATGG
CTGGCCTGTTGAACAAGTCTGGAAAGAAATGCATAAACTTTTGCCATTCTCACCGGATTCAGTCGTCACT
CATGGTGATTTCTCACTTGATAACCTTATTTTTGACGAGGGGAAATTAATAGGTTGTATTGATGTTGGAC
GAGTCGGAATCGCAGACCGATACCAGGATCTTGCCATCCTATGGAACTGCCTCGGTGAGTTTTCTCCTTC
ATTACAGAAACGGCTTTTTCAAAAATATGGTATTGATAATCCTGATATGAATAAATTGCAGTTTCATTTG
ATGCTCGATGAGTTTTTCTAATCAGAATTGGTTAATTGGTTGTAACACTGGCAGAGCATTACGCTGACTT
GACGGGACGGCGCAAGCTCATGACCAAAATCCCTTAACGTGAGTTACGCGTCGTTCCACTGAGCGTCAGA
CCCCGTAGAAAAGATCAAAGGATCTTCTTGAGATCCTTTTTTTCTGCGCGTAATCTGCTGCTTGCAAACA
AAAAAACCACCGCTACCAGCGGTGGTTTGTTTGCCGGATCAAGAGCTACCAACTCTTTTTCCGAAGGTAA
CTGGCTTCAGCAGAGCGCAGATACCAAATACTGTTCTTCTAGTGTAGCCGTAGTTAGGCCACCACTTCAA
GAACTCTGTAGCACCGCCTACATACCTCGCTCTGCTAATCCTGTTACCAGTGGCTGCTGCCAGTGGCGAT
AAGTCGTGTCTTACCGGGTTGGACTCAAGACGATAGTTACCGGATAAGGCGCAGCGGTCGGGCTGAACGG
GGGGTTCGTGCACACAGCCCAGCTTGGAGCGAACGACCTACACCGAACTGAGATACCTACAGCGTGAGCT
ATGAGAAAGCGCCACGCTTCCCGAAGGGAGAAAGGCGGACAGGTATCCGGTAAGCGGCAGGGTCGGAACA
GGAGAGCGCACGAGGGAGCTTCCAGGGGGAAACGCCTGGTATCTTTATAGTCCTGTCGGGTTTCGCCACC
TCTGACTTGAGCGTCGATTTTTGTGATGCTCGTCAGGGGGGCGGAGCCTATGGAAAAACGCCAGCAACGC
GGCCTTTTTACGGTTCCTGGCCTTTTGCTGGCCTTTTGCTCACATGTTCTTTCCTGCGTTATCCCCTGAT
TCTGTGGATAACCGTATTACCGCCTTTGAGTGAGCTGATACCGCTCGCCGCAGCCGAACGACCGAGCGCA
GCGAGTCAGTGAGCGAGGAAGCGGAAGAGCGCCCAATACGCAAACCGCCTCTCCCCGCGCGTTGGCCGAT
TCATTAATGCAGCTGGCACGACAGGTTTCCCGACTGGAAAGCGGGCAGTGAGCGCAACGCAATTAATACG
CGTACCGCTAGCCAGGAAGAGTTTGTAGAAACGCAAAAAGGCCATCCGTCAGGATGGCCTTCTGCTTAGT
TTGATGCCTGGCAGTTTATGGCGGGCGTCCTGCCCGCCACCCTCCGGGCCGTTGCTTCACAACGTTCAAA
TCCGCTCCCGGCGGATTTGTCCTACTCAGGAGAGCGTTCACCGACAAACAACAGATAAAACGAAAGGCCC
AGTCTTCCGACTGAGCCTTTCGTTTTATTTGATGCCTGGCAGTTCCCTACTCTCGCGTTAACGCTAGCAT
GGATGTTTTCCCAGTCACGACGTTGTAAAACGACGGCCAGTCTTAAGCTCGGGCCGCTCTTCTGTTTTAG
AG
